>Addgene plasmid #136263 | Tol2 8xSTAR-mScarletI-NLS. PGK-puro | addgene full sequence | sequence record 312924 | Addgene NGS Result
CTTTTCACCCTAGCTAGAAGCTGGGATAGGATTTGCTTTGCACCTGCCTTTTCACCTAGCTAGAAGCTGG
GATAGGATTTGCTTTGCACCTGCCTTTTCACCCTAGCTAGAAGCTGGGATAGGATTTGCTTTGCACCTGC
CTTTTCACCTAGCTAGAAGCTGGGATAGGATTTGCTTTGCACCTGCCTTTTCACCCTAGCTAGAAGCTGG
GATAGGATTTGCTTTGCACCTGCCTTTTCACCTAGCTAGAAGCTGGGATAGGATTTGCTTTGCACCTGCC
TTTTCACCCTAGGGGTACCGATCGATAGATCTATTTAAATTAAACTGGGCATCAGCGCAATTCAATTGGT
TTGGTAATAGCAAGGGAAAATAGAATGAAGTGATCTCCAAAAAATAAGTACTTTTTGACTGTAAATAAAA
TTGTAAGGAGTAAAAAGTACTTTTTTTTCTAAAAAAATGTAATTAAGTAAAAGTAAAAGTATTGATTTTT
AATTGTACTCAAGTAAAGTAAAAATCCCCAAAAATAATACTTAAGTACAGTAATCAAGTAAAATTACTCA
AGTACTTTACACCTCTGGGCCCAATTCGCCCTATAGTGAGTCGTATTACAATTCACTGGCCGTCGTTTTA
CAACGTCGTGACTGGGAAAACCCTGGCGTTACCCAACTTAATCGCCTTGCAGCACATCCCCCTTTCGCCA
GCTGGCGTAATAGCGAAGAGGCCCGCACCGATCGCCCTTCCCAACAGTTGCGCAGCCTGAATGGCGAATG
G
[124 nt withheld, positions 772-895]
C
[91 nt withheld, positions 897-987]
A
[49 nt withheld, positions 989-1037]
CCTTTGACGTTGGAGTCCACGTTCTTT
[37 nt withheld, positions 1065-1101]
ACCCTATCTCGGTCTATTCTTTTGATTTATAAGGGATTTTGCCGATTTCGGCCTATTGGTTAAAAAATGA
GCTGATTTAACAAAAATTTAACGCGAATTTTAACAAAATATTAACGCTTACAATTTCCTGATGCGGTATT
TTCTCCTTACGCATCTGTGCGGTATTTCACACCGCATCAGGTGGCACTTTTCGGGGAAATGTGCGCGGAA
CCCCTATTTGTTTATTTTTCTAAATACATTCAAATATGTATCCGCTCATGAGACAATAACCCTGATAAAT
GCTTCAATAATATTGAAAAAGGAAGAGTATGAGTATTCAACATTTCCGTGTCGCCCTTATTCCCTTTTTT
GCGGCATTTTGCCTTCCTGTTTTTGCTCACCCAGAAACGCTGGTGAAAGTAAAAGATGCTGAAGATCAGT
TGGGTGCACGAGTGGGTTACATCGAACTGGATCTCAACAGCGGTAAGATCCTTGAGAGTTTTCGCCCCGA
AGAACGTTTTCCAATGATGAGCACTTTTAAAGTTCTGCTATGTGGCGCGGTATTATCCCGTATTGACGCC
GGGCAAGAGCAACTCGGTCGCCGCATACACTATTCTCAGAATGACTTGGTTGAGTACTCACCAGTCACAG
AAAAGCATCTTACGGATGGCATGACAGTAAGAGAATTATGCAGTGCTGCCATAACCATGAGTGATAACAC
TGCGGCCAACTTACTTCTGACAACGATCGGAGGACCGAAGGAGCTAACCGCTTTTTTGCACAACATGGGG
GATCATGTAACTCGCCTTGATCGTTGGGAACCGGAGCTGAATGAAGCCATACCAAACGACGAGCGTGACA
CCACGATGCCTGTAGCAATGGCAACAACGTTGCGCAAACTATTAACTGGCGAACTACTTACTCTAGCTTC
CCGGCAACAATTAATAGACTGGATGGAGGCGGATAAAGTTGCAGGACCACTTCTGCGCTCGGCCCTTCCG
GCTGGCTGGTTTATTGCTGATAAATCTGGAGCCGGTGAGCGTGGGTCTCGCGGTATCATTGCAGCACTGG
GGCCAGATGGTAAGCCCTCCCGTATCGTAGTTATCTACACGACGGGGAGTCAGGCAACTATGGATGAACG
AAATAGACAGATCGCTGAGATAGGTGCCTCACTGATTAAGCATTGGTAACTGTCAGACCAAGTTTACTCA
TATATACTTTAGATTGATTTAAAACTTCATTTTTAATTTAAAAGGATCTAGGTGAAGATCCTTTTTGATA
ATCTCATGACCAAAATCCCTTAACGTGAGTTTTCGTTCCACTGAGCGTCAGACCCCGTAGAAAAGATCAA
AGGATCTTCTTGAGATCCTTTTTTTCTGCGCGTAATCTGCTGCTTGCAAACAAAAAAACCACCGCTACCA
GCGGTGGTTTGTTTGCCGGATCAAGAGCTACCAACTCTTTTTCCGAAGGTAACTGGCTTCAGCAGAGCGC
AGATACCAAATACTGTTCTTCTAGTGTAGCCGTAGTTAGGCCACCACTTCAAGAACTCTGTAGCACCGCC
TACATACCTCGCTCTGCTAATCCTGTTACCAGTGGCTGCTGCCAGTGGCGATAAGTCGTGTCTTACCGGG
TTGGACTCAAGACGATAGTTACCGGATAAGGCGCAGCGGTCGGGCTGAACGGGGGGTTCGTGCACACAGC
CCAGCTTGGAGCGAACGACCTACACCGAACTGAGATACCTACAGCGTGAGCTATGAGAAAGCGCCACGCT
TCCCGAAGGGAGAAAGGCGGACAGGTATCCGGTAAGCGGCAGGGTCGGAACAGGAGAGCGCACGAGGGAG
CTTCCAGGGGGAAACGCCTGGTATCTTTATAGTCCTGTCGGGTTTCGCCACCTCTGACTTGAGCGTCGAT
TTTTGTGATGCTCGTCAGGGGGGCGGAGCCTATGGAAAAACGCCAGCAACGCGGCCTTTTTACGGTTCCT
GGCCTTTTGCTGGCCTTTTGCTCACATGTTCTTTCCTGCGTTATCCCCTGATTCTGTGGATAACCGTATT
ACCGCCTTTGAGTGAGCTGATACCGCTCGCCGCAGCCGAACGACCGAGCGCAGCGAGTCAGTGAGCGAGG
AAGCGGAAGAGCGCCCAATACGCAAACCGCCTCTCCCCGCGCGTTGGCCGATTCATTAATGCAGCTGGCA
CGACAGGTTTCCCGACTGGAAAGCGGGCAGTGAGCGCAACGCAATTAATGTGAGTTAGCTCACTCATTAG
GCACCCCAGGCTTTACACTTTATGCTTCCGGCTCGTATGTTGTGTGGAATTGTGAGCGGATAACAATTTC
ACACAGGAAACAGCTATGACCATGATTACGCCAAGCTATTTAGGTGACACTATAGAATACTCAAGCTATG
CATCCAACGCGTTGGGAGCTCTCCCATATGGTCGAGCAGAGGTGTAAAAAGTACTCAAAAATTTTACTCA
AGTGAAAGTACAAGTACTTAGGGAAAATTTTACTCAATTAAAAGTAAAAGTATCTGGCTAGAATCTTACT
TGAGTAAAAGTAAAAAAGTACTCCATTAAAATTGTACTTGAGTATTAAGGAAGTAAAAGTAAAAGCAAGA
AAGAAAACTAGAGATTCTTGTTTAAGCTTAATTAAAAAACCTCCCACACCTCCCCCTGAACCTGAAACAT
AAAATGAATGCAATTGTTGTTGTTAACTTGTTTATTGCAGCTTATAATGGTTACAAATAAAGCAATAGCA
TCACAAATTTCACAAATAAAGCATTTTTTTCACTGCATTCTAGTTGTGGTTTGTCCAAACTCATCAATGT
ATCTTATCATGTCTGGATCTACGTAATACGACTCACTATAGTTCTAGTCAGGCACCGGGCTTGCGGGTCA
TGCACCAGGTGCGCGGTCCTTCGGGCACCTCGACGTCGGCGGTGACGGTGAAGCCGAGCCGCTCGTAGAA
GGGGAGGTTGCGGGGCGCGGAGGTCTCCAGGAAGGCGGGCACCCCGGCGCGCTCGGCCGCCTCCACTCCG
GGGAGCACGACGGCGCTGCCCAGACCCTTGCCCTGGTGGTCGGGCGAGACGCCGACGGTGGCCAGGAACC
ACGCGGGCTCCTTGGGCCGGTGCGGCGCCAGGAGGCCTTCCATCTGTTGCTGCGCGGCCAGCCGGGAACC
GCTCAACTCGGCCATGCGCGGGCCGATCTCGGCGAACACCGCCCCCGCTTCGACGCTCTCCGGCGTGGTC
CAGACCGCCACCGCGGCGCCGTCGTCCGCGACCCACACCTTGCCGATGTCGAGCCCGACGCGCGTGAGGA
AGAGTTCTTGCAGCTCGGTGACCCGCTCGATGTGGCGGTCCGGATCGACGGTGTGGCGCGTGGCGGGGTA
GTCGGCGAACGCGGCGGCGAGGGTGCGTACGGCCCTGGGGACGTCGTCGCGGGTGGCGAGGCGCACCGTG
GGCTTGTACTCGGTCATGGTGGCTTCGAGACTAGTGAAATCGTCGACGGTTTAGTTCCTCACCTTGTCGT
ATTATACTATGCCGATATACTATGCCGATGATTAATTGTCAACAGGCTGCAGGTCGAAAGGCCCGGAGAT
GAGGAAGAGGAGAACAGCGCGGCAGACGTGCGCTTTTGAAGCGTGCAGAATGCCGGGCCTCCGGAGGACC
TTCGGGCGCCCGCCCCGCCCCTGAGCCCGCCCCTGAGCCCGCCCCCGGACCCACCCCTTCCCAGCCTCTG
AGCCCAGAAAGCGAAGGAGCAAAGCTGCTATTGGCCGCTGCCCCAAAGGCCTACCCGCTTCCATTGCTCA
GCGGTGCTGTCCATCTGCACGAGACTAGTGAGACGTGCTACTTCCATTTGTCACGTCCTGCACGACGCGA
GCTGCGGGGCGGGGGGGAACTTCCTGACTAGGGGAGGAGTAGAAGGTGGCGCGAAGGGGCCACCAAAGAA
CGGAGCCGGTTGGCGCCTACCGGTGGATGTGGAATGTGTGCGAGGCCAGAGGCCACTTGTGTAGCGCCAA
GTGCCCAGCGGGGCTGCTAAAGCGCATGCTCCAGACTGCCTTGGGAAAAGCGCCTCCCCTACCCGGTGCG
GCCGCGAATTAAAAAACCTCCCACACCTCCCCCTGAACCTGAAACATAAAATGAATGCAATTGTTGTTGT
TAACTTGTTTATTGCAGCTTATAATGGTTACAAATAAAGCAATAGCATCACAAATTTCACAAATAAAGCA
TTTTTTTCACTGCATTCTAGTTGTGGTTTGTCCAAACTCATCAATGTATCTTATCATGTCTGGATCTACG
TAATACGACTCACTATAGTTCTAGACTAATCGATGACCTTTCTTTTCTTTTTTGGCCTGGACTTGTACAG
CTCGTCCATGCCGCCGGTGGAGTGGCGGCCCTCGGAGCGTTCGTACTGTTCCACCACGGTGTAGTCCTCG
TTGTGGGAGGTGATGTCCAACTTGCGGTCCACGTTGTAGGCGCCGGGCATCTGCACGGGCTTCTTGGCCT
TGTAGGTGGTCTTGAAGTCCGCCAGGTAGCGTCCGCCGTCCTTCAGGCGCAGGGCCATCTTAATGTCGCC
CTTCAGCACGCCGTCCTCGGGGTACAACCGCTCGGTGGACGCTTCCCAGCCCATTGTCTTCTTCTGCATT
ACGGGGCCGTCAGGAGGGAAGTTGGTGCCGCGGAGCTTCACCTTGTAGATCAGGGTGCCGTCCTCCAGGG
AGGTGTCCTGGGTCACGGTCACGGCGCCGCCGTCCTCGAAGTTCATCACGCGCTCCCACTTGAAGCCCTC
GGGGAAGGACTGCTTATAGTAGTCGGGGATGTCGGCGGGGTGCTTGATGAAGGCCCTGGAGCCGTACATG
AACTGAGGGGACAGGATGTCCCAGGAGAAGGGCAGGGGGCCACCCTTGGTCACCTTCAGCTTGGCGGTCT
GGGTGCCCTCGTAGGGGCGGCCCTCGCCCTCGCCCTCGATCTCGAACTCGTGGCCGTTCATGGAGCCCTC
CATGTGCACCTTGAACCGCATGAACTCCTTGATCACTGCCTCGCCCTTGCTCACCATGGTCGCGGCCTGA
GCGGTGTGGAGCAGCCTCTCTGCTTGCACGCTCGTTTTTTAAAGCGCTCCAGCCCGAATTGCGCGCCCAG
TGACGTCAGCGCAGCCTGGCTTCCCAGGCACCCCCCGCCCGGCCCCACTTTCCCTCCACTTGTCCCCTCC
GGATCCGGCGCGCCGCTAGCTAGAAGCTGGGATAGGATTTGCTTTGCACCTGCCTTTTCACCTAGCTAGA
AGCTGGGATAGGATTTGCTTTGCACCTGC
Features (pLannotate 1.2.2; 20 found; start..end, strand, type, name):
    590..608     -  promoter       T7 promoter: promoter for bacteriophage T7 RNA polymerase
    611..768     +  CDS            lacZα (fragment): LacZα fragment of β-galactosidase; lacZ fragment
    772..1200    +  rep_origin     f1 ori (sequence partly withheld): f1 bacteriophage origin of replication; arrow indicates direction of (+) strand synthesis
   1228..1278    -  misc_feature   bom (fragment): basis of mobility region from pBR322
   1305..1409    +  promoter       AmpR promoter: bla
   1410..2270    +  CDS            AmpR: β-lactamase; bla; confers resistance to ampicillin, carbenicillin, and related antibiotics
   2441..3029    +  rep_origin     ori: high-copy-number ColE1/pMB1/pBR322/pUC origin of replication
   3212..3304    +  CDS            lacI (fragment): lac repressor; lacI; The lac repressor binds to the lac operator to inhibit transcription in E. coli. This inhibition can be relieved by adding lactose or isopropyl-β-D-thiogalactopyranoside (IPTG).
   3317..3338    +  protein_bind   CAP binding site: CAP binding activates transcription in the presence of cAMP. E. coli catabolite activator protein
   3353..3383    +  promoter       lac promoter: promoter for the E. coli lac operon
   3391..3407    +  protein_bind   lac operator: The lac repressor binds to the lac operator to inhibit transcription in E. coli. This inhibition can be relieved by adding lactose or isopropyl-β-D-thiogalactopyranoside (IPTG). lac repressor encoded by lacI
   3449..3467    +  promoter       SP6 promoter: promoter for bacteriophage SP6 RNA polymerase
   3786..3920    +  polyA_signal   SV40 poly(A) signal: SV40 polyadenylation signal
   3925..3942    +  promoter       T7 promoter (fragment): promoter for bacteriophage T7 RNA polymerase
   3949..4548    -  CDS            PuroR: puromycin N-acetyltransferase; pac from Streptomyces alboniger; confers resistance to puromycin
   4597..4644    -  promoter       EM7 promoter: synthetic bacterial promoter&nbsp
   4656..5155    -  promoter       PGK promoter: mouse phosphoglycerate kinase 1 promoter
   5233..5367    +  polyA_signal   SV40 poly(A) signal: SV40 polyadenylation signal
   5372..5389    +  promoter       T7 promoter (fragment): promoter for bacteriophage T7 RNA polymerase
   5433..6128    -  CDS            mScarlet-I: mScarlet-I is a basic (constitutively fluorescent) red fluorescent protein published in 2016, derived from synthetic construct. It is reported to be a rapidly-maturing monomer with moderate acid sensitivity.
