[The description below was written by a language model from this plasmid's Addgene catalogue record and pLannotate feature annotations shown in this document.]
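Description:
Tol2 8xSTAR-mScarletI-NLS. PGK-puro is a roughly 6.4 kb mammalian reporter plasmid built on the pminiTol2 backbone, designed for stable genomic integration by Tol2 transposition rather than viral delivery. In bacteria it is maintained through a high-copy ColE1/pUC-type origin and selected with ampicillin via the AmpR β-lactamase gene. The backbone also carries an f1 origin, lacZα and lac regulatory remnants, and T7 and SP6 phage promoters left over from the cloning vector. The automated annotation does not mark the Tol2 terminal repeats, but the backbone and vector type indicate that the cargo is meant to be mobilised into the host genome when Tol2 transposase is supplied from a separate source.

The payload consists of two cassettes on the same strand. The reporter is the STAR (stem cell ASCL2 reporter) element, a 540 bp synthetic/human-derived insert with eight repeats, which responds to ASCL2 transcriptional activity and drives mScarlet-I, a fast-maturing monomeric red fluorescent protein. According to the catalogue entry, this is fused to a nuclear localisation signal, so the signal concentrates in nuclei. The STAR repeats, any associated minimal promoter and the NLS are not individually annotated in the feature table. The second cassette uses the mouse PGK promoter, with a tandem bacterial EM7 promoter, to express puromycin N-acetyltransferase, allowing selection of cells that have integrated the transposon. SV40 polyadenylation signals lie next to both cassettes. The construct is used to mark intestinal stem cells with red nuclear fluorescence, notably in intestinal organoids, where ASCL2 activity reads out stem cell identity.
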