Addgene plasmid #136263: Tol2 8xSTAR-mScarletI-NLS. PGK-puro
Purpose: Fluorescent reporter for intestinal stem cells through ASCL2 transcriptional activity
Depositing lab: Hugo Snippert. Depositing organization: University Medical Centre Utrecht. Publication: Introducing the Stem Cell ASCL2 Reporter STAR into Intestinal Organoids. Heinz MC, Oost KC, Snippert HJG. STAR Protoc. 2020 Oct 8;1(3):100126. doi: 10.1016/j.xpro.2020.100126. eCollection 2020 Dec 18. PubMed 33377020.
Backbone
  Vector backbone: pminiTol2, Addgene #31829
  Backbone manufacturer: Stephen Ekker lab
  Backbone size w/o insert (bp): 3498
  Total vector size (bp): 6381
  Vector type: Mammalian Expression ; Tol2 transposase
  Selectable markers: Puromycin
Growth in bacteria
  Bacterial resistance: Ampicillin, 100 μg/mL
  Growth temperature: 37°C
  Growth strain: DH5alpha
  Copy number: Unknown
Gene/Insert
  Gene/Insert name: stem cell Ascl2 reporter, 8 repeats (alt name: 8x STAR)
  Species: H. sapiens (human), Synthetic
  Insert size (bp): 540
  Tag / fusion protein: mScarletI-NLS
Terms and licenses: Academic/Nonprofit Terms; Industry Terms: Not Available to Industry
How to cite: Tol2 8xSTAR-mScarletI-NLS. PGK-puro was a gift from Hugo Snippert (Addgene plasmid # 136263 ; http://n2t.net/addgene:136263 ; RRID:Addgene_136263)
