>Addgene plasmid #136263 | Tol2 8xSTAR-mScarletI-NLS. PGK-puro | depositor partial sequence | sequence record 307154 | entire insert between Tol2 sites
AGAGGTGTAAAGTACTTGAGTAATTTTACTTGATTACTGTACTTAAGTATTATTTTTGGGGATTTTTACT
TTACTTGAGTACAATTAAAAATCAATACTTTTACTTTTACTTAATTACATTTTTTTAGAAAAAAAAGTAC
TTTTTACTCCTTACAATTTTATTTACAGTCAAAAAGTACTTATTTTTTGGAGATCACTTCATTCTATTTT
CCCTTGCTATTACCAAACCAATTGAATTGCGCTGATGCCCAGTTTAATTTAAATAGATCTATCGATCGGT
ACCCCTAGGGTGAAAAGGCAGGTGCAAAGCAAATCCTATCCCAGCTTCTAGCTAGGTGAAAAGGCAGGTG
CAAAGCAAATCCTATCCCAGCTTCTAGCTAGGGTGAAAAGGCAGGTGCAAAGCAAATCCTATCCCAGCTT
CTAGCTAGGTGAAAAGGCAGGTGCAAAGCAAATCCTATCCCAGCTTCTAGCTAGGGTGAAAAGGCAGGTG
CAAAGCAAATCCTATCCCAGCTTCTAGCTAGGTGAAAAGGCAGGTGCAAAGCAAATCCTATCCCAGCTTC
TAGCTAGGGTGAAAAGGCAGGTGCAAAGCAAATCCTATCCCAGCTTCTAGCTAGGTGAAAAGGCAGGTGC
AAAGCAAATCCTATCCCAGCTTCTAGCTAGCGGCGCGCCGGATCCGGAGGGGACAAGTGGAGGGAAAGTG
GGGCCGGGCGGGGGGTGCCTGGGAAGCCAGGCTGCGCTGACGTCACTGGGCGCGCAATTCGGGCTGGAGC
GCTTTAAAAAACGAGCGTGCAAGCAGAGAGGCTGCTCCACACCGCTCAGGCCGCGACCATGGTGAGCAAG
GGCGAGGCAGTGATCAAGGAGTTCATGCGGTTCAAGGTGCACATGGAGGGCTCCATGAACGGCCACGAGT
TCGAGATCGAGGGCGAGGGCGAGGGCCGCCCCTACGAGGGCACCCAGACCGCCAAGCTGAAGGTGACCAA
GGGTGGCCCCCTGCCCTTCTCCTGGGACATCCTGTCCCCTCAGTTCATGTACGGCTCCAGGGCCTTCATC
AAGCACCCCGCCGACATCCCCGACTACTATAAGCAGTCCTTCCCCGAGGGCTTCAAGTGGGAGCGCGTGA
TGAACTTCGAGGACGGCGGCGCCGTGACCGTGACCCAGGACACCTCCCTGGAGGACGGCACCCTGATCTA
CAAGGTGAAGCTCCGCGGCACCAACTTCCCTCCTGACGGCCCCGTAATGCAGAAGAAGACAATGGGCTGG
GAAGCGTCCACCGAGCGGTTGTACCCCGAGGACGGCGTGCTGAAGGGCGACATTAAGATGGCCCTGCGCC
TGAAGGACGGCGGACGCTACCTGGCGGACTTCAAGACCACCTACAAGGCCAAGAAGCCCGTGCAGATGCC
CGGCGCCTACAACGTGGACCGCAAGTTGGACATCACCTCCCACAACGAGGACTACACCGTGGTGGAACAG
TACGAACGCTCCGAGGGCCGCCACTCCACCGGCGGCATGGACGAGCTGTACAAGTCCAGGCCAAAAAAGA
AAAGAAAGGTCATCGATTAGTCTAGAACTATAGTGAGTCGTATTACGTAGATCCAGACATGATAAGATAC
ATTGATGAGTTTGGACAAACCACAACTAGAATGCAGTGAAAAAAATGCTTTATTTGTGAAATTTGTGATG
CTATTGCTTTATTTGTAACCATTATAAGCTGCAATAAACAAGTTAACAACAACAATTGCATTCATTTTAT
GTTTCAGGTTCAGGGGGAGGTGTGGGAGGTTTTTTAATTCGCGGCCGCACCGGGTAGGGGAGGCGCTTTT
CCCAAGGCAGTCTGGAGCATGCGCTTTAGCAGCCCCGCTGGGCACTTGGCGCTACACAAGTGGCCTCTGG
CCTCGCACACATTCCACATCCACCGGTAGGCGCCAACCGGCTCCGTTCTTTGGTGGCCCCTTCGCGCCAC
CTTCTACTCCTCCCCTAGTCAGGAAGTTCCCCCCCGCCCCGCAGCTCGCGTCGTGCAGGACGTGACAAAT
GGAAGTAGCACGTCTCACTAGTCTCGTGCAGATGGACAGCACCGCTGAGCAATGGAAGCGGGTAGGCCTT
TGGGGCAGCGGCCAATAGCAGCTTTGCTCCTTCGCTTTCTGGGCTCAGAGGCTGGGAAGGGGTGGGTCCG
GGGGCGGGCTCAGGGGCGGGCTCAGGGGCGGGGCGGGCGCCCGAAGGTCCTCCGGAGGCCCGGCATTCTG
CACGCTTCAAAAGCGCACGTCTGCCGCGCTGTTCTCCTCTTCCTCATCTCCGGGCCTTTCGACCTGCAGC
CTGTTGACAATTAATCATCGGCATAGTATATCGGCATAGTATAATACGACAAGGTGAGGAACTAAACCGT
CGACGATTTCACTAGTCTCGAAGCCACCATGACCGAGTACAAGCCCACGGTGCGCCTCGCCACCCGCGAC
GACGTCCCCAGGGCCGTACGCACCCTCGCCGCCGCGTTCGCCGACTACCCCGCCACGCGCCACACCGTCG
ATCCGGACCGCCACATCGAGCGGGTCACCGAGCTGCAAGAACTCTTCCTCACGCGCGTCGGGCTCGACAT
CGGCAAGGTGTGGGTCGCGGACGACGGCGCCGCGGTGGCGGTCTGGACCACGCCGGAGAGCGTCGAAGCG
GGGGCGGTGTTCGCCGAGATCGGCCCGCGCATGGCCGAGTTGAGCGGTTCCCGGCTGGCCGCGCAGCAAC
AGATGGAAGGCCTCCTGGCGCCGCACCGGCCCAAGGAGCCCGCGTGGTTCCTGGCCACCGTCGGCGTCTC
GCCCGACCACCAGGGCAAGGGTCTGGGCAGCGCCGTCGTGCTCCCCGGAGTGGAGGCGGCCGAGCGCGCC
GGGGTGCCCGCCTTCCTGGAGACCTCCGCGCCCCGCAACCTCCCCTTCTACGAGCGGCTCGGCTTCACCG
TCACCGCCGACGTCGAGGTGCCCGAAGGACCGCGCACCTGGTGCATGACCCGCAAGCCCGGTGCCTGACT
AGAACTATAGTGAGTCGTATTACGTAGATCCAGACATGATAAGATACATTGATGAGTTTGGACAAACCAC
AACTAGAATGCAGTGAAAAAAATGCTTTATTTGTGAAATTTGTGATGCTATTGCTTTATTTGTAACCATT
ATAAGCTGCAATAAACAAGTTAACAACAACAATTGCATTCATTTTATGTTTCAGGTTCAGGGGGAGGTGT
GGGAGGTTTTTTAATTAAGCTTAAACAAGAATCTCTAGTTTTCTTTCTTGCTTTTACTTTTACTTCCTTA
ATACTCAAGTACAATTTTAATGGAGTACTTTTTTACTTTTACTCAAGTAAGATTCTAGCCAGATACTTTT
ACTTTTAATTGAGTAAAATTTTCCCTAAGTACTTGTACTTTCACTTGAGTAAAATTTTTGAGTACTTTTT
ACACCTCTGCTCGACCATATGGGA
